>Addgene plasmid #18688 | pRS414 GPD-Sis1deltaG/F | addgene partial sequence | sequence record 24546 | T7 5'-TAATACGACTCACTATAGGG-3'
CGGCGGCGCAATTAAGCCCTTCGAGCGTCCCAAAACCTTCTCAAGCAAGGTTTTCAGTATAATGTTACAT
GCGTACACGCGTCTGTACAGAAAAAAAAGAAAAATTTGAAATATAAATAACGTTCTTAATACTAACATAA
CTATAAAAAAATAAATAGGGACCTAGACTTCAGGTTGTCTAACTCCTTCCTTTTCGGTTAGAGCGGATGT
GGGGGGAGGGCGTGAATGTAAGCGTGACATAACTAATTACATGACTCGAGGTCGACGGTATCGATAAGCT
TGATATCGAATTCCTGCAGCCCGGGGGATCCTTAAAAATTTTCATCTATAGCACGTTTTTGAGCGTCGTT
TAGTGATATTGGATAGTCCACTTTATATTTTACAATCAAATTACCTCTCTGAGATGGGTTCTTTGGAGTT
GGCATACCTTGACCAGGATAAGTAGAAGTTTGTGAGGGTTGGACAGGCTGTACTCTCGACAAAGGTAAGG
TTCTGCCATCAATTGTTTGGATAGTTTTTGAAAAACCTAACAATGATTCCTTGAAAGATAGTGGCAGAGT
GTAAATTAGGTCATCACCGTCTCTTTTAAAGTTTGGATGGCTCTTTTCCTGGATGACAAACTGCAAAGTC
TTTCTACGCCGCGTTGNAGAATTGNGACCACCCTGGTCTGGNGTGTTTTTNGGNCCCNCTNCCNCCCGGN
TTTNAATTGANGNCAATTGTGTCTTTCAGAGNCCCNTGTGGGCCCTTCTCCATTTTAATGACTCTTTNCC
ACAACAACCTCCANGCACGGGAAAACT
