[The description below was written by a language model from this plasmid's Addgene catalogue record.]
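Description:
pRS414 GPD-Sis1deltaG/F is a yeast expression plasmid built on the pRS414 GPD backbone (recorded as about 5.7 kb without insert). It is a shuttle vector: in Escherichia coli it is maintained under ampicillin selection, and in Saccharomyces cerevisiae it is selected through the TRP1 auxotrophic marker, which complements tryptophan auxotrophy in trp1 host strains. The pRS414 series is generally known as centromeric (CEN/ARS) vectors kept at low copy in yeast. The record itself lists only "low copy" and provides no feature table, so origins and other backbone elements are not individually documented here.

The payload is an approximately 0.9 kb S. cerevisiae insert encoding Sis1 with its glycine/phenylalanine-rich (G/F) region deleted, cloned by restriction digestion between SpeI and BamHI sites, both of which are retained. Sis1 is an Hsp40-family (J-domain) co-chaperone that works with Hsp70. As the backbone name indicates, expression is expected to come from the GPD promoter, a strong constitutive yeast promoter derived from the glyceraldehyde-3-phosphate dehydrogenase gene. No epitope tags or reporter fusions are recorded. The deletion allele was amplified from an earlier plasmid made in another laboratory and subcloned into this vector.

The associated publication concerns chaperone-dependent amyloid assembly and protection of cells from prion toxicity. This suggests the construct is used to constitutively express the G/F-deleted Sis1 variant in yeast to test how that region contributes to chaperone function in prion and amyloid handling, for example in comparison with wild-type Sis1.
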