Addgene plasmid #18688: pRS414 GPD-Sis1deltaG/F
Depositing lab: Susan Lindquist. Depositing organization: Whitehead Institute for Biomedical Research. Publication: Chaperone-dependent amyloid assembly protects cells from prion toxicity. Douglas PM, Treusch S, Ren HY, Halfmann R, Duennwald ML, Lindquist S, Cyr DM. Proc Natl Acad Sci U S A. 2008 May 20. 105(20):7206-11. 10.1073/pnas.0802593105 PubMed 18480252.
Backbone
  Vector backbone: pRS414 GPD
  Backbone size w/o insert (bp): 5665
  Vector type: Yeast Expression
  Selectable markers: TRP1
Growth in bacteria
  Bacterial resistance: Ampicillin, 100 μg/mL
  Growth temperature: 37°C
  Growth strain: DH5alpha
  Copy number: Low Copy
Gene/Insert
  Gene/Insert name: Sis1 deltaG/F (alt names: Sis1 dG/F; GPD-Sis1 dG/F p414)
  Species: S. cerevisiae (budding yeast)
  Insert size (bp): 908
  Mutation: Sis1 with the G/F region deleted
  GenBank ID: X58460
  Cloning method: Restriction Enzyme; 5′ cloning site Spe1 (not destroyed); 3′ cloning site BamH1 (not destroyed)
  Sequencing primers: 5′ ATGGTCAAGGAGACAAAAC
Resource information
  A portion of this plasmid was derived from a plasmid made by: This gene was originally cloned by Elizabeth Craig's lab. Sis1dG/F was amplified from one of their plasmids and cloned in the pRS414 GPD plasmid.
Terms and licenses: Academic/Nonprofit Terms; Industry Terms: Not Available to Industry
How to cite: pRS414 GPD-Sis1deltaG/F was a gift from Susan Lindquist (Addgene plasmid # 18688 ; http://n2t.net/addgene:18688 ; RRID:Addgene_18688)
